>Addgene plasmid #197536 | pEPSW1KN0070 | addgene full sequence | sequence record 387008 | Addgene NGS Result
AGCATGAAGAGCAATTCTGACAGGATATATTGGCGGGTAAACCTAAGAGAAAAGAGCGTTTATTAGAATA
ATCGGATATTTAAAAGGGCGTGAAAAGGTTTATCCGTTCGTCCATTTGTATGTGCATGCCAACCACAGGG
TTCCCCTCGGGATCAAAGTACTTTGATCCAACCCCTCCGCTGCTATAGTGCAGTCGGCTTCTGACGTTCA
GTGCAGCCGTCATCTGAAAACGACATGTCGCACAAGTCCTAAGTTACGCGACAGGCTGCCGCCCTGCCCT
TTTCCTGGCGTTTTCTTGTCGCGTGTTTTAGTCGCATAAAGTAGAATACTTGCGACTAGAACCGGAGACA
TTACGCCATGAACAAGAGCGCCGCCGCTGGCCTGCTGGGCTATGCCCGCGTCAGCACCGACGACCAGGAC
TTGACCAACCAACGGGCCGAACTGCACGCGGCCGGCTGCACCAAGCTGTTTTCCGAGAAGATCACCGGCA
CCAGGCGCGACCGCCCGGAGCTGGCCAGGATGCTTGACCACCTACGCCCTGGCGACGTTGTGACAGTGAC
CAGGCTAGACCGCCTGGCCCGCAGCACCCGCGACCTACTGGACATTGCCGAGCGCATCCAGGAGGCCGGC
GCGGGCCTGCGTAGCCTGGCAGAGCCGTGGGCCGACACCACCACGCCGGCCGGCCGCATGGTGTTGACCG
TGTTCGCCGGCATTGCCGAGTTCGAGCGTTCCCTAATCATCGACCGCACCCGGAGCGGGCGCGAGGCCGC
CAAGGCCCGAGGCGTGAAGTTTGGCCCCCGCCCTACCCTCACCCCGGCACAGATCGCGCACGCCCGCGAG
CTGATCGACCAGGAAGGCCGCACCGTGAAAGAGGCGGCTGCACTGCTTGGCGTGCATCGCTCGACCCTGT
ACCGCGCACTTGAGCGCAGCGAGGAAGTGACGCCCACCGAGGCCAGGCGGCGCGGTGCCTTCCGTGAGGA
CGCATTGACCGAGGCCGACGCCCTGGCGGCCGCCGAGAATGAACGCCAAGAGGAACAAGCATGAAACCGC
ACCAGGACGGCCAGGACGAACCGTTTTTCATTACCGAAGAGATCGAGGCGGAGATGATCGCGGCCGGGTA
CGTGTTCGAGCCGCCCGCGCACCTCTCAACCGTGCGGCTGCATGAAATCCTGGCCGGTTTGTCTGATGCC
AAGCTGGCGGCCTGGCCGGCCAGCTTGGCCGCTGAAGAAACCGAGCGCCGCCGTCTAAAAAGGTGATGTG
TATTTGAGTAAAACAGCTTGCGTCATGCGGTCGCTGCGTATATGATGCGATGAGTAAATAAACAAATACG
CAAGGGGAACGCATGAAGGTTATCGCTGTACTTAACCAGAAAGGCGGGTCAGGCAAGACGACCATCGCAA
CCCATCTAGCCCGCGCCCTGCAACTCGCCGGGGCCGATGTTCTGTTAGTCGATTCCGATCCCCAGGGCAG
TGCCCGCGATTGGGCGGCCGTGCGGGAAGATCAACCGCTAACCGTTGTCGGCATCGACCGCCCGACGATT
GACCGCGACGTGAAGGCCATCGGCCGGCGCGACTTCGTAGTGATCGACGGAGCGCCCCAGGCGGCGGACT
TGGCTGTGTCCGCGATCAAGGCAGCCGACTTCGTGCTGATTCCGGTGCAGCCAAGCCCTTACGACATATG
GGCCACCGCCGACCTGGTGGAGCTGGTTAAGCAGCGCATTGAGGTCACGGATGGAAGGCTACAAGCGGCC
TTTGTCGTGTCGCGGGCGATCAAAGGCACGCGCATCGGCGGTGAGGTTGCCGAGGCGCTGGCCGGGTACG
AGCTGCCCATTCTTGAGTCCCGTATCACGCAGCGCGTGAGCTACCCAGGCACTGCCGCCGCCGGCACAAC
CGTTCTTGAATCAGAACCCGAGGGCGACGCTGCCCGCGAGGTCCAGGCGCTGGCCGCTGAAATTAAATCA
AAACTCATTTGAGTTAATGAGGTAAAGAGAAAATGAGCAAAAGCACAAACACGCTAAGTGCCGGCCGTCC
GAGCGCACGCAGCAGCAAGGCTGCAACGTTGGCCAGCCTGGCAGACACGCCAGCCATGAAGCGGGTCAAC
TTTCAGTTGCCGGCGGAGGATCACACCAAGCTGAAGATGTACGCGGTACGCCAAGGCAAGACCATTACCG
AGCTGCTATCTGAATACATCGCGCAGCTACCAGAGTAAATGAGCAAATGAATAAATGAGTAGATGAATTT
TAGCGGCTAAAGGAGGCGGCATGGAAAATCAAGAACAACCAGGCACCGACGCCGTGGAATGCCCCATGTG
TGGAGGAACGGGCGGTTGGCCAGGCGTAAGCGGCTGGGTTGCCTGCCGGCCCTGCAATGGCACTGGAACC
CCCAAGCCCGAGGAATCGGCGTGAGCGGTCGCAAACCATCCGGCCCGGTACAAATCGGCGCGGCGCTGGG
TGATGACCTGGTGGAGAAGTTGAAGGCCGCGCAGGCCGCCCAGCGGCAACGCATCGAGGCAGAAGCACGC
CCCGGTGAATCGTGGCAAGCGGCCGCTGATCGAATCCGCAAAGAATCCCGGCAACCGCCGGCAGCCGGTG
CGCCGTCGATTAGGAAGCCGCCCAAGGGCGACGAGCAACCAGATTTTTTCGTTCCGATGCTCTATGACGT
GGGCACCCGCGATAGTCGCAGCATCATGGACGTGGCCGTTTTCCGTCTGTCGAAGCGTGACCGACGAGCT
GGCGAGGTGATCCGCTACGAGCTTCCAGACGGGCACGTAGAGGTTTCCGCAGGGCCGGCCGGCATGGCCA
GTGTGTGGGATTACGACCTGGTACTGATGGCGGTTTCCCATCTAACCGAATCCATGAACCGATACCGGGA
AGGGAAGGGAGACAAGCCCGGCCGCGTGTTCCGTCCACACGTTGCGGACGTACTCAAGTTCTGCCGGCGA
GCCGATGGCGGAAAGCAGAAAGACGACCTGGTAGAAACCTGCATTCGGTTAAACACCACGCACGTTGCCA
TGCAGCGTACGAAGAAGGCCAAGAACGGCCGCCTGGTGACGGTATCCGAGGGTGAAGCCTTGATTAGCCG
CTACAAGATCGTAAAGAGCGAAACCGGGCGGCCGGAGTACATCGAGATCGAGCTAGCTGATTGGATGTAC
CGCGAGATCACAGAAGGCAAGAACCCGGACGTGCTGACGGTTCACCCCGATTACTTTTTGATCGATCCCG
GCATCGGCCGTTTTCTCTACCGCCTGGCACGCCGCGCCGCAGGCAAGGCAGAAGCCAGATGGTTGTTCAA
GACGATCTACGAACGCAGTGGCAGCGCCGGAGAGTTCAAGAAGTTCTGTTTCACCGTGCGCAAGCTGATC
GGGTCAAATGACCTGCCGGAGTACGATTTGAAGGAGGAGGCGGGGCAGGCTGGCCCGATCCTAGTCATGC
GCTACCGCAACCTGATCGAGGGCGAAGCATCCGCCGGTTCCTAATGTACGGAGCAGATGCTAGGGCAAAT
TGCCCTAGCAGGGGAAAAAGGTCGAAAAGGACTCTTTCCTGTGGATAGCACGTACATTGGGAACCCAAAG
CCGTACATTGGGAACCGGAACCCGTACATTGGGAACCCAAAGCCGTACATTGGGAACCGGTCACACATGT
AAGTGACTGATATAAAAGAGAAAAAAGGCGATTTTTCCGCCTAAAACTCTTTAAAACTTATTAAAACTCT
TAAAACCCGCCTGGCCTGTGCATAACTGTCTGGCCAGCGCACAGCCGAAGTGCTGCAAAAAGCGCCTACC
CTTCGGTCGCTGCGCTCCCTACGCCCCGCCGCTTCGCGTCGGCCTATCGCGGCCGCTGGCCGCTCAAAAA
TGGCTGGCCTACGGCCAGGCAATCTACCAGGGCGCGGACAAGCCGCGCCGTCGCCACTCGACCGCCGGCG
CCCACATCAAGGCACCCTGCCTCGCGCGTTTCGGTGATGACGGTGAAAACCTCTGACACATGCAGCTCCC
GGTGACGGTCACAGCTTGTCTGTAAGCGGATGCCGGGAGCAGACAAGCCCGTCAGGGCGCGTCAGCGGGT
GTTGGCGGGTGTCGGGGCGCAGCCATGACCCAGTCACGTAGCGATAGCGGAGTGTATACTGGCTTAACTA
TGCGGCATCAGAGCAGATTGTACTGAGAGTGCACCATATGCGGTGTGAAATACCGCACAGATGCGTAAGG
AGAAAATACCGCATCAGGCGCTCATCCGCTTCCTCGCTCACTGACTCGCTGCGCTCGGTCGTTCGGCTGC
GGCGAGCGGTATCAGCTCACTCAAAGGCGGTAATACGGTTATCCACAGAATCAGGGGATAACGCAGGAAA
GAACATGTGAGCAAAAGGCCAGCAAAAGGCCAGGAACCGTAAAAAGGCCGCGTTGCTGGCGTTTTTCCAT
AGGCTCCGCCCCCCTGACGAGCATCACAAAAATCGACGCTCAAGTCAGAGGTGGCGAAACCCGACAGGAC
TATAAAGATACCAGGCGTTTCCCCCTGGAAGCTCCCTCGTGCGCTCTCCTGTTCCGACCCTGCCGCTTAC
CGGATACCTGTCCGCCTTTCTCCCTTCGGGAAGCGTGGCGCTTTCTCATAGCTCACGCTGTAGGTATCTC
AGTTCGGTGTAGGTCGTTCGCTCCAAGCTGGGCTGTGTGCACGAACCCCCCGTTCAGCCCGACCGCTGCG
CCTTATCCGGTAACTATCGTCTTGAGTCCAACCCGGTAAGACACGACTTATCGCCACTGGCAGCAGCCAC
TGGTAACAGGATTAGCAGAGCGAGGTATGTAGGCGGTGCTACAGAGTTCTTGAAGTGGTGGCCTAACTAC
GGCTACACTAGAAGGACAGTATTTGGTATCTGCGCTCTGCTGAAGCCAGTTACCTTCGGAAAAAGAGTTG
GTAGCTCTTGATCCGGCAAACAAACCACCGCTGGTAGCGGTGGTTTTTTTGTTTGCAAGCAGCAGATTAC
GCGCAGAAAAAAAGGATCTCAAGAAGATCCTTTGATCTTTTCTACGGGGTCTGACGCTCAGTGGAACGAA
AACTCACGTTAAGGGATTTTGGTCATGCATTCTAGGTGATTAGAAAAACTCATCGAGCATCAAATGAAAC
TGCAATTTATTCATATCAGGATTATCAATACCATATTTTTGAAAAAGCCGTTTCTGTAATGAAGGAGAAA
ACTCACCGAGGCAGTTCCATAGGATGGCAAGATCCTGGTATCGGTCTGCGATTCCGACTCGTCCAACATC
AATACAACCTATTAATTTCCCCTCGTCAAAAATAAGGTTATCAAGTGAGAAATCACCATGAGTGACGACT
GAATCCGGTGAGAATGGCAAAAGTTTATGCATTTCTTTCCAGACTTGTTCAACAGGCCAGCCATTACGCT
CGTCATCAAAATCACTCGCATCAACCAAACCGTTATTCATTCGTGATTGCGCCTGAGCGAGTCGAAATAC
GCGATCGCTGTTAAAAGGACAATTACAAACAGGAATCGAATGCAACCGGCGCAGGAACACTGCCAGCGCA
TCAACAATATTTTCACCTGAATCAGGATATTCTTCTAATACCTGGAATGCTGTTTTCCCTGGGATCGCAG
TGGTGAGTAACCATGCATCATCAGGAGTACGGATAAAATGCTTGATGGTCGGAAGAGGCATAAATTCCGT
CAGCCAGTTTAGTCTGACCATCTCATCTGTAACATCATTGGCAACGCTACCTTTGCCATGTTTCAGAAAC
AACTCTGGCGCATCGGGCTTCCCATACAATCGGTAGATTGTCGCACCTGATTGCCCGACATTATCGCGAG
CCCATTTATACCCATATAAATCAGCATCCATGTTGGAATTTAATCGCGGCCTTGAGCAAGACGTTTCCCG
TTGAATATGGCTCATAACAGAACTTATTATTTCCTTCCTCTTTTCTACAGTATTTAAAGATACCCCAAGA
AGCTAATTATAACAAGACGAACTCCAATTCACTGTTCCTTGCATTCTAAAACCTTAAATACCAGAAAACA
GCTTTTTCAAAGTTGTTTTCAAAGTTGGCGTATAACATAGTATCGACGGAGCCGATTTTGAAACCGCGGT
GATCACAGGCAGCAACGCTCTGTCATCGTTACAATCAACATGCTACCCTCCGCGAGATCATCCGTGTTTC
AAACCCGGCAGCTTAGTTGCCGTTCTTCCGAATAGCATCGGTAACATGAGCAAAGTCTGCCGCCTTACAA
CGGCTCTCCCGCTGACGCCGTCCCGGACTGATGGGCTGCCTGTATCGAGTGGTGATTTTGTGCCGAGCTG
CCGGTCGGGGAGCTGTTGGCTGGCTGGTGGCAGGATATATTGTGGTGTAAACATAACGAATTGCTCTTCA
ATGAGGAGGTCAACATGGTGGAGCACGACACTCTGGTCTACTCCAAAAATGTCAAAGATACAGTCTCAGA
AGATCAAAGGGCTATTGAGACTTTTCAACAAAGGATAATTTCGGGAAACCTCCTCGGATTCCATTGCCCA
GCTATCTGTCACTTCATCGAAAGGACAGTAGAAAAGGAAGGTGGCTCCTACAAATGCCATCATTGCGATA
AAGGAAAGGCTATCATTCAAGATCTCTCTGCCGACAGTGGTCCCAAAGATGGACCCCCACCCACGAGGAG
CATCGTGGAAAAAGAAGAGGTTCCAACCACGTCTACAAAGCAAGTGGATTGATGTGACATCTCCACTGAC
GTAAGGGATGACGCACAATCCCACTATCCTTCGCAAGACCCTTCCTCTATATAAGGAAGTTCATTTCATT
TGGAGAGGACACGCTCGAGTATAAGAGCTCATTTTTACAACAATTACCAACAACAACAAACAACAAACAA
CATTACAATTACATTTACAATTATCGATACAATGGTATTCACACTCGAAGATTTCGTTGGGGACTGGCGA
CAGACAGCCGGCTACAACCTGGACCAAGTCCTTGAACAGGGAGGTGTGTCCAGTTTGTTTCAGAATCTCG
GGGTGTCCGTAACTCCGATCCAAAGGATTGTCCTGAGCGGTGAAAATGGGCTGAAGATCGACATCCATGT
CATCATCCCGTATGAAGGTCTGAGCGGCGACCAAATGGGCCAGATCGAAAAAATTTTTAAGGTGGTGTAC
CCTGTGGATGATCATCACTTTAAGGTGATCCTGCACTATGGCACACTGGTAATCGACGGGGTTACGCCGA
ACATGATCGACTATTTCGGACGGCCGTATGAAGGCATCGCCGTGTTCGACGGCAAAAAGATCACTGTAAC
AGGGACCCTGTGGAACGGCAACAAAATTATCGACGAGCGCCTGATCAACCCCGACGGCTCCCTGCTGTTC
CGAGTAACCATCAACGGAGTGACCGGCTGGCGGCTGTGCGAACGCATTCTGGCTTCGGATTATAAGGACC
ATGACGGAGACTATAAGGACCATGACCTCGACGCTGCAGCAGCGGATTATAAGGACGATGACGATAAGTG
AGCTTCTCTAGCTAGAGTCGATCGACAAGCTCGAGTTTCTCCATAATAATGTGTGAGTAGTTCCCAGATA
AGGGAATTAGGGTTCCTATAGGGTTTCGCTCATGTGTTGAGCATATAAGAAACCCTTAGTATGTATTTGT
ATTTGTAAAATACTTCTATCAATAAAATTTCTAATTCCTAAAACCAAAATCCAGTACTAAAATCCAGATC
GCT
Features (pLannotate 1.2.2; 15 found; start..end, strand, type, name):
     18..42      +  misc_feature   RB T-DNA repeat: right border repeat from nopaline C58 T-DNA
    382..783     +  CDS            Y4CG_SINFN (fragment): Protein inferred from homology: Swiss-Prot protein existence level 3. From Sinorhizobium fredii (strain NBRC 101917 / NGR234).
   1343..1972    +  CDS            pVS1 StaA: stability protein from the Pseudomonas plasmid pVS1 (Heeb et al., 2000)
   2401..3474    +  CDS            pVS1 RepA: replication protein from the Pseudomonas plasmid pVS1 (Heeb et al., 2000)
   3540..3734    +  rep_origin     pVS1 oriV: origin of replication for the Pseudomonas plasmid pVS1 (Heeb et al., 2000)
   3937..3976    +  CDS            rop (fragment): Rop protein, which maintains plasmids at low copy number; rop
   4078..4218    +  misc_feature   bom: basis of mobility region from pBR322
   4404..4992    -  rep_origin     ori: high-copy-number ColE1/pMB1/pBR322/pUC origin of replication
   5080..5895    -  CDS            KanR: aminoglycoside phosphotransferase; aph(3')-Ia; confers resistance to kanamycin in bacteria or G418 (Geneticin®) in eukaryotes
   6328..6352    +  misc_feature   LB T-DNA repeat: left border repeat from nopaline C58 T-DNA
   6456..6801    +  promoter       CaMV 35S promoter: strong constitutive promoter from cauliflower mosaic virus
   6753..6799    +  promoter       minimal CaMV 35S promoter: minimal 35S promoter from cauliflower mosaic virus
   6830..6883    +  misc_feature   TMV Ω: translational enhancer from the tobacco mosaic virus 5'-leader sequence (Gallie et al., 1988)
   6892..7403    +  CDS            Nluc (fragment): NanoLuc® luciferase human codon-optimized
   7526..7700    +  polyA_signal   CaMV poly(A) signal: cauliflower mosaic virus polyadenylation signal
