[The description below was written by a language model from this plasmid's Addgene catalogue record and pLannotate feature annotations shown in this document.]
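Description:
pEPSW1KN0070 is a MoClo (Golden Gate) Level 1 plant expression construct built in the pCK1 backbone, a binary T-DNA vector suited to both Escherichia coli and Agrobacterium. The feature table shows a high-copy ColE1/pUC-type origin with the pBR322 bom site for propagation in E. coli. It also shows the pVS1 replication module (oriV, RepA and the StaA stability protein), which supports maintenance in Agrobacterium. Bacterial selection is by kanamycin through an aph(3')-Ia gene located in the backbone, outside the T-DNA. Nopaline-type left and right border repeats flank the cargo region. No plant selectable marker is annotated between the borders, which fits a single-transcription-unit Level 1 assembly. The BsaI sites used for assembly were destroyed during cloning.

The payload is a single transcription unit recorded as CaMV35s::TMV::LucN::FLAG::35sT. The strong constitutive cauliflower mosaic virus 35S promoter drives transcription, followed by the tobacco mosaic virus Ω leader, which enhances translation. The coding sequence is annotated as a fragment of NanoLuc luciferase, matching the "LucN" N-terminal portion of a split luciferase. The insert name indicates a FLAG epitope tag, although this tag is not separately annotated in the feature table. The CaMV polyadenylation signal terminates the unit.

The associated work describes a split luciferase method for assessing transcription factor–DNA interactions and tuning plant promoters. This plasmid expresses the N-terminal luciferase fragment on its own, without a fused partner protein. The record does not specify its exact role in the assay, though an unfused fragment of this kind could plausibly serve as a control or reference component.
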