Addgene plasmid #197536: pEPSW1KN0070
Purpose: MoClo Level 1 luciferase reporter
Depositing lab: Nicola Patron. Depositing organization: Earlham Institute. Publication: Tuning Plant Promoters Using a Simple Split Luciferase Method to Assess Transcription Factor-DNA Interactions. Cai YM, Witham S, Patron NJ. ACS Synth Biol. 2023 Nov 17;12(11):3482-3486. doi: 10.1021/acssynbio.3c00094. Epub 2023 Oct 19. PubMed 37856867.
Backbone
  Vector backbone: pCK1
  Vector type: Synthetic Biology
Growth in bacteria
  Bacterial resistance: Kanamycin, 50 μg/mL
  Growth temperature: 37°C
  Growth strain: DH5alpha
  Copy number: High Copy
Gene/Insert
  Gene/Insert name: CaMV35s::TMV::LucN::FLAG::35sT
  Species: Synthetic
  Cloning method: Restriction Enzyme; 5′ cloning site BsaI (destroyed during cloning); 3′ cloning site BsaI (destroyed during cloning)
Terms and licenses: Academic/Nonprofit Terms; Industry Terms: Not Available to Industry
Depositor comments: Please visit https://doi.org/10.1101/2023.02.13.528283 for bioRxiv preprint.
How to cite: pEPSW1KN0070 was a gift from Nicola Patron (Addgene plasmid # 197536 ; http://n2t.net/addgene:197536 ; RRID:Addgene_197536)
